>Addgene plasmid #174856 | HEK3_pegF_60bp | addgene full sequence | sequence record 344971 | Addgene NGS Result
GAGGGCCTATTTCCCATGATTCCTTCATATTTGCATATACGATACAAGGCTGTTAGAGAGATAATTAGAA
TTAATTTGACTGTAAACACAAAGATATTAGTACAAAATACGTGACGTAGAAAGTAATAATTTCTTGGGTA
GTTTGCAGTTTTAAAATTATGTTTTAAAATGGACTATCATATGCTTACCGTAACTTGAAAGTATTTCGAT
TTCTTGGCTTTATATATCTTGTGGAAAGGACGAAACACCGGCCCAGACTGAGCACGTGAGTTTTAGAGCT
AGAAATAGCAAGTTAAAATAAGGCTAGTCCGTTATCAACTTGAAAAAGTGGGACCGAGTCGGTGCCAATA
ACTTCGTATAATGTATGCTATACGAAGTTATAACAATATTACCCTGTTATCCCTACGTGCTCAGTCTGTT
TTTTTAAGCTTGGGCCGCTCGAGGTACCTCTCTACATATGACATGTGAGCAAAAGGCCAGCAAAAGGCCA
GGAACCGTAAAAAGGCCGCGTTGCTGGCGTTTTTCCATAGGCTCCGCCCCCCTGACGAGCATCACAAAAA
TCGACGCTCAAGTCAGAGGTGGCGAAACCCGACAGGACTATAAAGATACCAGGCGTTTCCCCCTGGAAGC
TCCCTCGTGCGCTCTCCTGTTCCGACCCTGCCGCTTACCGGATACCTGTCCGCCTTTCTCCCTTCGGGAA
GCGTGGCGCTTTCTCATAGCTCACGCTGTAGGTATCTCAGTTCGGTGTAGGTCGTTCGCTCCAAGCTGGG
CTGTGTGCACGAACCCCCCGTTCAGCCCGACCGCTGCGCCTTATCCGGTAACTATCGTCTTGAGTCCAAC
CCGGTAAGACACGACTTATCGCCACTGGCAGCAGCCACTGGTAACAGGATTAGCAGAGCGAGGTATGTAG
GCGGTGCTACAGAGTTCTTGAAGTGGTGGCCTAACTACGGCTACACTAGAAGAACAGTATTTGGTATCTG
CGCTCTGCTGAAGCCAGTTACCTTCGGAAAAAGAGTTGGTAGCTCTTGATCCGGCAAACAAACCACCGCT
GGTAGCGGTGGTTTTTTTGTTTGCAAGCAGCAGATTACGCGCAGAAAAAAAGGATCTCAAGAAGATCCTT
TGATCTTTTCTACGGGGTCTGACGCTCAGTGGAACGAAAACTCACGTTAAGGGATTTTGGTCATGAGATT
ATCAAAAAGGATCTTCACCTAGATCCTTTTAAATTAAAAATGAAGTTTTAAATCAATCTAAAGTATATAT
GAGTAAACTTGGTCTGACAGTTACCAATGCTTAATCAGTGAGGCACCTATCTCAGCGATCTGTCTATTTC
GTTCATCCATAGTTGCCTGACTCCCCGTCGTGTAGATAACTACGATACGGGAGGGCTTACCATCTGGCCC
CAGTGCTGCAATGATACCGCGAGATCCACGCTCACCGGCTCCAGATTTATCAGCAATAAACCAGCCAGCC
GGAAGGGCCGAGCGCAGAAGTGGTCCTGCAACTTTATCCGCCTCCATCCAGTCTATTAATTGTTGCCGGG
AAGCTAGAGTAAGTAGTTCGCCAGTTAATAGTTTGCGCAACGTTGTTGCCATTGCTACAGGCATCGTGGT
GTCACGCTCGTCGTTTGGTATGGCTTCATTCAGCTCCGGTTCCCAACGATCAAGGCGAGTTACATGATCC
CCCATGTTGTGCAAAAAAGCGGTTAGCTCCTTCGGTCCTCCGATCGTTGTCAGAAGTAAGTTGGCCGCAG
TGTTATCACTCATGGTTATGGCAGCACTGCATAATTCTCTTACTGTCATGCCATCCGTAAGATGCTTTTC
TGTGACTGGTGAGTACTCAACCAAGTCATTCTGAGAATAGTGTATGCGGCGACCGAGTTGCTCTTGCCCG
GCGTCAATACGGGATAATACCGCGCCACATAGCAGAACTTTAAAAGTGCTCATCATTGGAAAACGTTCTT
CGGGGCGAAAACTCTCAAGGATCTTACCGCTGTTGAGATCCAGTTCGATGTAACCCACTCGTGCACCCAA
CTGATCTTCAGCATCTTTTACTTTCACCAGCGTTTCTGGGTGAGCAAAAACAGGAAGGCAAAATGCCGCA
AAAAAGGGAATAAGGGCGACACGGAAATGTTGAATACTCATACTCTTCCTTTTTCAATATTATTGAAGCA
TTTATCAGGGTTATTGTCTCATGAGCGGATACATATTTGAATGTATTTAGAAAAATAAACAAATAGGGGT
TCCGCGCACATTTCCCCGAAAAGTGCCACCTGACGTCGCTAGCTGTACAAAAAAGCAGGCTTTAAAGGAA
CCAATTCAGTCGACTGGATCCGGTACCAAGGTCGGGCAGGAA
Features (pLannotate 1.2.2; 7 found; start..end, strand, type, name):
      1..241     +  promoter       U6 promoter: RNA polymerase III promoter for human U6 snRNA
    270..345     +  misc_RNA       gRNA scaffold: guide RNA scaffold for the Streptococcus pyogenes CRISPR/Cas9 system
    348..381     -  protein_bind   loxP: Cre-mediated recombination occurs in the 8-bp core sequence (GCATACAT). Cre recombinase
    522..1110    -  rep_origin     ori: high-copy-number ColE1/pMB1/pBR322/pUC origin of replication
   1281..2141    -  CDS            AmpR: β-lactamase; bla; confers resistance to ampicillin, carbenicillin, and related antibiotics
   2142..2246    -  promoter       AmpR promoter: bla
   2284..2301    +  protein_bind   attB1 (fragment): mutant version of attB; recombination site for the Gateway® BP reaction BP Clonase™
