[The description below was written by a language model from this plasmid's Addgene catalogue record and pLannotate feature annotations shown in this document.]
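Description:
HEK3_pegF_60bp is a small (2,352 bp) mammalian expression plasmid built on a pU6 backbone that transcribes a single prime editing guide RNA (pegRNA) in transfected mammalian cells. It is propagated in E. coli as a high-copy plasmid through a ColE1/pUC-type origin of replication and is selected with ampicillin via the β-lactamase gene (AmpR) and its own bla promoter.

The payload is a 171-bp synthetic insert, introduced by Gibson cloning, placed directly downstream of the human U6 promoter, an RNA polymerase III promoter suited to producing short, uncapped, non-polyadenylated RNAs. The annotation shows a short gap after the promoter where the spacer would lie, followed by the Streptococcus pyogenes Cas9 guide RNA scaffold. Immediately 3′ of the scaffold, in the region expected to hold the pegRNA extension (reverse transcriptase template and primer binding site), the feature table identifies a loxP site in reverse orientation. This suggests that the 60-bp sequence templated for insertion includes a Cre recombination site, although the record does not state this explicitly. A short attB1 fragment annotated in the backbone appears to be a residual or partial match rather than a functional Gateway element.

According to the record, this is the forward member of a pegRNA pair, named for the HEK3 locus, that mediates a 991-bp genomic deletion together with replacement by a 60-bp insertion. The plasmid encodes no editor protein, so it must be used alongside a matching reverse pegRNA and a separately supplied prime editor. The record does not specify these partner constructs.
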