Addgene plasmid #174856: HEK3_pegF_60bp
Purpose: Express forward pegRNA mediating 991-bp deletion and 60-bp insertion
Depositing lab: Wen Xue. Depositing organization: University of Massachusetts, Worcester. Publication: Deletion and replacement of long genomic sequences using prime editing. Jiang T, Zhang XO, Weng Z, Xue W. Nat Biotechnol. 2021 Oct 14. pii: 10.1038/s41587-021-01026-y. doi: 10.1038/s41587-021-01026-y. PubMed 34650270.
Backbone
  Vector backbone: pU6
  Total vector size (bp): 2352
  Vector type: Mammalian Expression
Growth in bacteria
  Bacterial resistance: Ampicillin, 100 μg/mL
  Growth temperature: 37°C
  Growth strain: DH5alpha
  Copy number: High Copy
Gene/Insert
  Gene/Insert name: HEK3_pegF_60bp insertion
  Species: Synthetic
  Insert size (bp): 171
  Promoter: U6
  Cloning method: Gibson Cloning
  Sequencing primers: 5′ GACTATCATATGCTTACCGT
Terms and licenses: Academic/Nonprofit Terms; Industry Terms: Not Available to Industry
How to cite: HEK3_pegF_60bp was a gift from Wen Xue (Addgene plasmid # 174856 ; http://n2t.net/addgene:174856 ; RRID:Addgene_174856)
